>Addgene plasmid #120335 | pMOD3-mNeptune2-nat | addgene full sequence | sequence record 232262 | Addgene NGS Result
TCGCGCGTTTCGGTGATGACGGTGAAAACCTCTGACACATGCAGCTCCCGGAGACGGTCACAGCTTGTCT
GTAAGCGGATGCCGGGAGCAGACAAGCCCGTCAGGGCGCGTCAGCGGGTGTTGGCGGGTGTCGGGGCTGG
CTTAACTATGCGGCATCAGAGCAGATTGTACTGAGAGTGCACCATATGCGGTGTGAAATACCGCACAGAT
GCGTAAGGAGAAAATACCGCATCAGGCGCCATTCGCCATTCAGGCTGCGCAACTGTTGGGAAGGGCGATC
GGTGCGGGCCTCTTCGCTATTACGACAGCTGTCTCTTATACACATCTCAACCATCATCGATGAATTTTCT
CGGGTGTTCTCGCATATTGGCTCGAATTCTAAGGAGGAAAAAAA
[732 nt withheld, positions 395-1126]
TAAGTCGACGGAGGACAGTAATGGGTACGACCCTTGATGACACGGCTTATCGGTATCGCACCTCTGTCCC
GGGTGACGCCGAAGCCATCGAAGCACTGGATGGGTCCTTCACCACCGACACCGTCTTCCGTGTCACCGCA
ACCGGTGACGGCTTCACCCTGCGGGAGGTGCCGGTTGACCCGCCCCTGACCAAGGTGTTTCCGGACGACG
AAAGCGATGACGAATCGGACGATGGTGAAGACGGTGATCCGGACTCCCGGACGTTCGTCGCGTATGGTGA
CGATGGCGACCTGGCAGGCTTCGTGGTCGTCAGCTATAGCGGCTGGAACCGCCGTCTGACCGTCGAAGAC
ATCGAAGTCGCACCAGAACACCGTGGTCACGGTGTCGGTCGTGCATTGATGGGTTTAGCAACGGAATTTG
CCCGTGAACGTGGTGCAGGTCACCTCTGGCTGGAAGTCACCAACGTCAACGCACCGGCGATCCACGCGTA
TCGTCGTATGGGGTTCACCCTCTGCGGCCTGGACACCGCCCTGTACGACGGCACGGCCAGCGATGGCGAA
CAGGCGCTCTACATGAGCATGCCCTGCCCGTAAAAGCTTTAAAAGCCTTATATATTCTTTTTTTTCTTAT
AAAACTTAAAACCTTAGAGGCTATTTAAGTTGCTGATTTATATTAATTTTATTGTTCAAACATGAGAGCT
TAGTACGTGAAACATGAGAGCTTAGTACGTTAGCCATGAGAGCTTAGTACGTTAGCCATGAGGGTTTAGT
TCGTTAAACATGAGAGCTTAGTACGTTAAACATGAGAGCTTAGTACGTGAAACATGAGAGCTTAGTACGT
ACTATCAACAGGTTGAACTGCCAACGACTACGCACTAGCCAACAAGAGCTTCAGGGTTGAGATGTGTATA
AGAGACAGCTGTCTTAATGAATCGGCCAACGCGCGGGGAGAGGCGGTTTGCGTATTGGGCGCTCTTCCGC
TTCCTCGCTCACTGACTCGCTGCGCTCGGTCGTTCGGCTGCGGCGAGCGGTATCAGCTCACTCAAAGGCG
GTAATACGGTTATCCACAGAATCAGGGGATAACGCAGGAAAGAACATGTGAGCAAAAGGCCAGCAAAAGG
CCAGGAACCGTAAAAAGGCCGCGTTGCTGGCGTTTTTCCATAGGCTCCGCCCCCCTGACGAGCATCACAA
AAATCGACGCTCAAGTCAGAGGTGGCGAAACCCGACAGGACTATAAAGATACCAGGCGTTTCCCCCTGGA
AGCTCCCTCGTGCGCTCTCCTGTTCCGACCCTGCCGCTTACCGGATACCTGTCCGCCTTTCTCCCTTCGG
GAAGCGTGGCGCTTTCTCATAGCTCACGCTGTAGGTATCTCAGTTCGGTGTAGGTCGTTCGCTCCAAGCT
GGGCTGTGTGCACGAACCCCCCGTTCAGCCCGACCGCTGCGCCTTATCCGGTAACTATCGTCTTGAGTCC
AACCCGGTAAGACACGACTTATCGCCACTGGCAGCAGCCACTGGTAACAGGATTAGCAGAGCGAGGTATG
TAGGCGGTGCTACAGAGTTCTTGAAGTGGTGGCCTAACTACGGCTACACTAGAAGAACAGTATTTGGTAT
CTGCGCTCTGCTGAAGCCAGTTACCTTCGGAAAAAGAGTTGGTAGCTCTTGATCCGGCAAACAAACCACC
GCTGGTAGCGGTGGTTTTTTTGTTTGCAAGCAGCAGATTACGCGCAGAAAAAAAGGATCTCAAGAAGATC
CTTTGATCTTTTCTACGGGGTCTGACGCTCAGTGGAACGAAAACTCACGTTAAGGGATTTTGGTCATGAG
ATTATCAAAAAGGATCTTCACCTAGATCCTTTTAAATTAAAAATGAAGTTTTAAATCAATCTAAAGTATA
TATGAGTAAACTTGGTCTGACAGTTACCAATGCTTAATCAGTGAGGCACCTATCTCAGCGATCTGTCTAT
TTCGTTCATCCATAGTTGCCTGACTCCCCGTCGTGTAGATAACTACGATACGGGAGGGCTTACCATCTGG
CCCCAGTGCTGCAATGATACCGCGAGACCCACGCTCACCGGCTCCAGATTTATCAGCAATAAACCAGCCA
GCCGGAAGGGCCGAGCGCAGAAGTGGTCCTGCAACTTTATCCGCCTCCATCCAGTCTATTAATTGTTGCC
GGGAAGCTAGAGTAAGTAGTTCGCCAGTTAATAGTTTGCGCAACGTTGTTGCCATTGCTACAGGCATCGT
GGTGTCACGCTCGTCGTTTGGTATGGCTTCATTCAGCTCCGGTTCCCAACGATCAAGGCGAGTTACATGA
TCCCCCATGTTGTGCAAAAAAGCGGTTAGCTCCTTCGGTCCTCCGATCGTTGTCAGAAGTAAGTTGGCCG
CAGTGTTATCACTCATGGTTATGGCAGCACTGCATAATTCTCTTACTGTCATGCCATCCGTAAGATGCTT
TTCTGTGACTGGTGAGTACTCAACCAAGTCATTCTGAGAATAGTGTATGCGGCGACCGAGTTGCTCTTGC
CCGGCGTCAATACGGGATAATACCGCGCCACATAGCAGAACTTTAAAAGTGCTCATCATTGGAAAACGTT
CTTCGGGGCGAAAACTCTCAAGGATCTTACCGCTGTTGAGATCCAGTTCGATGTAACCCACTCGTGCACC
CAACTGATCTTCAGCATCTTTTACTTTCACCAGCGTTTCTGGGTGAGCAAAAACAGGAAGGCAAAATGCC
GCAAAAAAGGGAATAAGGGCGACACGGAAATGTTGAATACTCATACTCTTCCTTTTTCAATATTATTGAA
GCATTTATCAGGGTTATTGTCTCATGAGCGGATACATATTTGAATGTATTTAGAAAAATAAACAAATAGG
GGTTCCGCGCACATTTCCCCGAAAAGTGCCACCTGACGTCTAAGAAACCATTATTATCATGACATTAACC
TATAAAAATAGGCGTATCACGAGGCCCTTTCGTC
Features (pLannotate 1.2.2; 12 found; start..end, strand, type, name):
    137..236     +  misc_feature   bom (fragment): basis of mobility region from pBR322
    242..311     -  CDS            lacZα (fragment): LacZα fragment of β-galactosidase; lacZ fragment
    309..327     +  misc_feature   Tn5 ME: hyperactive mosaic end for Tn5 transposase recognition (Reznikoff et al., 2004)
    395..1126    +  CDS            mNeptune2 (sequence withheld): mNeptune2 is a basic (constitutively fluorescent) red fluorescent protein published in 2014, derived from Entacmaea quadricolor. It is reported to be a rapidly-maturing monomer with high acid sensitivity.
   1153..1716    +  CDS            sta: STA_STRLA - Experimental evidence at protein level: Swiss-Prot protein existence level 1. Involved in resistance to streptothricin, a broad-spectrum antibiotic produced by streptomycetes. Detoxifies streptothricin via acetylation of the beta amino group of the first beta-lysyl moiety of streptothricin. From Streptomyces lavendulae.
   1717..1987    -  rep_origin     R6K γ ori (fragment): γ replication origin from E. coli plasmid R6K; requires the R6K initiator protein pi for replication
   2026..2044    -  misc_feature   Tn5 ME: hyperactive mosaic end for Tn5 transposase recognition (Reznikoff et al., 2004)
   2050..2098    -  CDS            lacI (fragment): lac repressor; lacI; The lac repressor binds to the lac operator to inhibit transcription in E. coli. This inhibition can be relieved by adding lactose or isopropyl-β-D-thiogalactopyranoside (IPTG).
   2281..2869    -  rep_origin     ori: high-copy-number ColE1/pMB1/pBR322/pUC origin of replication
   3040..3900    -  CDS            AmpR: β-lactamase; bla; confers resistance to ampicillin, carbenicillin, and related antibiotics
   3901..4005    -  promoter       AmpR promoter: bla
   4100..35      +  CDS            rop (fragment) (across the origin): Rop protein, which maintains plasmids at low copy number; rop
