>Addgene plasmid #120335 | pMOD3-mNeptune2-nat | depositor full sequence | sequence record 232263 | pMOD3-mNeptune2-nat
TCGCGCGTTTCGGTGATGACGGTGAAAACCTCTGACACATGCAGCTCCCGGAGACGGTCACAGCTTGTCT
GTAAGCGGATGCCGGGAGCAGACAAGCCCGTCAGGGCGCGTCAGCGGGTGTTGGCGGGTGTCGGGGCTGG
CTTAACTATGCGGCATCAGAGCAGATTGTACTGAGAGTGCACCATATGCGGTGTGAAATACCGCACAGAT
GCGTAAGGAGAAAATACCGCATCAGGCGCCATTCGCCATTCAGGCTGCGCAACTGTTGGGAAGGGCGATC
GGTGCGGGCCTCTTCGCTATTACGACAGCTGTCTCTTATACACATCTCAACCATCATCGATGAATTTTCT
CGGGTGTTCTCGCATATTGGCTCGAATTCTAAGGAGGAAAAAAA
[732 nt withheld, positions 395-1126]
TAAGTCGACGGAGGACAGTAATGGGTACGACCCTTGATGACACGGCTTATCGGTATCGCACCTCTGTCCC
GGGTGACGCCGAAGCCATCGAAGCACTGGATGGGTCCTTCACCACCGACACCGTCTTCCGTGTCACCGCA
ACCGGTGACGGCTTCACCCTGCGGGAGGTGCCGGTTGACCCGCCCCTGACCAAGGTGTTTCCGGACGACG
AAAGCGATGACGAATCGGACGATGGTGAAGACGGTGATCCGGACTCCCGGACGTTCGTCGCGTATGGTGA
CGATGGCGACCTGGCAGGCTTCGTGGTCGTCAGCTATAGCGGCTGGAACCGCCGTCTGACCGTCGAAGAC
ATCGAAGTCGCACCAGAACACCGTGGTCACGGTGTCGGTCGTGCATTGATGGGTTTAGCAACGGAATTTG
CCCGTGAACGTGGTGCAGGTCACCTCTGGCTGGAAGTCACCAACGTCAACGCACCGGCGATCCACGCGTA
TCGTCGTATGGGGTTCACCCTCTGCGGCCTGGACACCGCCCTGTACGACGGCACGGCCAGCGATGGCGAA
CAGGCGCTCTACATGAGCATGCCCTGCCCGTAAAAGCTTTAAAAGCCTTATATATTCTTTTTTTTCTTAT
AAAACTTAAAACCTTAGAGGCTATTTAAGTTGCTGATTTATATTAATTTTATTGTTCAAACATGAGAGCT
TAGTACGTGAAACATGAGAGCTTAGTACGTTAGCCATGAGAGCTTAGTACGTTAGCCATGAGGGTTTAGT
TCGTTAAACATGAGAGCTTAGTACGTTAAACATGAGAGCTTAGTACGTGAAACATGAGAGCTTAGTACGT
ACTATCAACAGGTTGAACTGCCAACGACTACGCACTAGCCAACAAGAGCTTCAGGGTTGAGATGTGTATA
AGAGACAGCTGTCTTAATGAATCGGCCAACGCGCGGGGAGAGGCGGTTTGCGTATTGGGCGCTCTTCCGC
TTCCTCGCTCACTGACTCGCTGCGCTCGGTCGTTCGGCTGCGGCGAGCGGTATCAGCTCACTCAAAGGCG
GTAATACGGTTATCCACAGAATCAGGGGATAACGCAGGAAAGAACATGTGAGCAAAAGGCCAGCAAAAGG
CCAGGAACCGTAAAAAGGCCGCGTTGCTGGCGTTTTTCCATAGGCTCCGCCCCCCTGACGAGCATCACAA
AAATCGACGCTCAAGTCAGAGGTGGCGAAACCCGACAGGACTATAAAGATACCAGGCGTTTCCCCCTGGA
AGCTCCCTCGTGCGCTCTCCTGTTCCGACCCTGCCGCTTACCGGATACCTGTCCGCCTTTCTCCCTTCGG
GAAGCGTGGCGCTTTCTCATAGCTCACGCTGTAGGTATCTCAGTTCGGTGTAGGTCGTTCGCTCCAAGCT
GGGCTGTGTGCACGAACCCCCCGTTCAGCCCGACCGCTGCGCCTTATCCGGTAACTATCGTCTTGAGTCC
AACCCGGTAAGACACGACTTATCGCCACTGGCAGCAGCCACTGGTAACAGGATTAGCAGAGCGAGGTATG
TAGGCGGTGCTACAGAGTTCTTGAAGTGGTGGCCTAACTACGGCTACACTAGAAGGACAGTATTTGGTAT
CTGCGCTCTGCTGAAGCCAGTTACCTTCGGAAAAAGAGTTGGTAGCTCTTGATCCGGCAAACAAACCACC
GCTGGTAGCGGTGGTTTTTTTGTTTGCAAGCAGCAGATTACGCGCAGAAAAAAAGGATCTCAAGAAGATC
CTTTGATCTTTTCTACGGGGTCTGACGCTCAGTGGAACGAAAACTCACGTTAAGGGATTTTGGTCATGAG
ATTATCAAAAAGGATCTTCACCTAGATCCTTTTAAATTAAAAATGAAGTTTTAAATCAATCTAAAGTATA
TATGAGTAAACTTGGTCTGACAGTTACCAATGCTTAATCAGTGAGGCACCTATCTCAGCGATCTGTCTAT
TTCGTTCATCCATAGTTGCCTGACTCCCCGTCGTGTAGATAACTACGATACGGGAGGGCTTACCATCTGG
CCCCAGTGCTGCAATGATACCGCGAGACCCACGCTCACCGGCTCCAGATTTATCAGCAATAAACCAGCCA
GCCGGAAGGGCCGAGCGCAGAAGTGGTCCTGCAACTTTATCCGCCTCCATCCAGTCTATTAATTGTTGCC
GGGAAGCTAGAGTAAGTAGTTCGCCAGTTAATAGTTTGCGCAACGTTGTTGCCATTGCTACAGGCATCGT
GGTGTCACGCTCGTCGTTTGGTATGGCTTCATTCAGCTCCGGTTCCCAACGATCAAGGCGAGTTACATGA
TCCCCCATGTTGTGCAAAAAAGCGGTTAGCTCCTTCGGTCCTCCGATCGTTGTCAGAAGTAAGTTGGCCG
CAGTGTTATCACTCATGGTTATGGCAGCACTGCATAATTCTCTTACTGTCATGCCATCCGTAAGATGCTT
TTCTGTGACTGGTGAGTACTCAACCAAGTCATTCTGAGAATAGTGTATGCGGCGACCGAGTTGCTCTTGC
CCGGCGTCAATACGGGATAATACCGCGCCACATAGCAGAACTTTAAAAGTGCTCATCATTGGAAAACGTT
CTTCGGGGCGAAAACTCTCAAGGATCTTACCGCTGTTGAGATCCAGTTCGATGTAACCCACTCGTGCACC
CAACTGATCTTCAGCATCTTTTACTTTCACCAGCGTTTCTGGGTGAGCAAAAACAGGAAGGCAAAATGCC
GCAAAAAAGGGAATAAGGGCGACACGGAAATGTTGAATACTCATACTCTTCCTTTTTCAATATTATTGAA
GCATTTATCAGGGTTATTGTCTCATGAGCGGATACATATTTGAATGTATTTAGAAAAATAAACAAATAGG
GGTTCCGCGCACATTTCCCCGAAAAGTGCCACCTGACGTCTAAGAAACCATTATTATCATGACATTAACC
TATAAAAATAGGCGTATCACGAGGCCCTTTCGTC
Features (pLannotate 1.2.2; 12 found; start..end, strand, type, name):
    137..236     +  misc_feature   bom (fragment): basis of mobility region from pBR322
    242..311     -  CDS            lacZα (fragment): LacZα fragment of β-galactosidase; lacZ fragment
    309..327     +  misc_feature   Tn5 ME: hyperactive mosaic end for Tn5 transposase recognition (Reznikoff et al., 2004)
    395..1126    +  CDS            mNeptune2 (sequence withheld): mNeptune2 is a basic (constitutively fluorescent) red fluorescent protein published in 2014, derived from Entacmaea quadricolor. It is reported to be a rapidly-maturing monomer with high acid sensitivity.
   1153..1716    +  CDS            sta: STA_STRLA - Experimental evidence at protein level: Swiss-Prot protein existence level 1. Involved in resistance to streptothricin, a broad-spectrum antibiotic produced by streptomycetes. Detoxifies streptothricin via acetylation of the beta amino group of the first beta-lysyl moiety of streptothricin. From Streptomyces lavendulae.
   1717..1987    -  rep_origin     R6K γ ori (fragment): γ replication origin from E. coli plasmid R6K; requires the R6K initiator protein pi for replication
   2026..2044    -  misc_feature   Tn5 ME: hyperactive mosaic end for Tn5 transposase recognition (Reznikoff et al., 2004)
   2050..2098    -  CDS            lacI (fragment): lac repressor; lacI; The lac repressor binds to the lac operator to inhibit transcription in E. coli. This inhibition can be relieved by adding lactose or isopropyl-β-D-thiogalactopyranoside (IPTG).
   2281..2869    -  rep_origin     ori: high-copy-number ColE1/pMB1/pBR322/pUC origin of replication
   3040..3900    -  CDS            AmpR: β-lactamase; bla; confers resistance to ampicillin, carbenicillin, and related antibiotics
   3901..4005    -  promoter       AmpR promoter: bla
   4100..35      +  CDS            rop (fragment) (across the origin): Rop protein, which maintains plasmids at low copy number; rop
