[The description below was written by a language model from this plasmid's Addgene catalogue record and pLannotate feature annotations shown in this document.]
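Description:
pMOD3-mNeptune2-nat is a 4.1 kb bacterial transposon-construction plasmid built on the pMOD3 backbone and designed as a promoter trap that reports with the far-red fluorescent protein mNeptune2. It is maintained in standard E. coli cloning strains as a high-copy plasmid through a ColE1/pUC-type origin and is selected with ampicillin via the β-lactamase gene and its native promoter. Small remnants of bom, rop, lacZα and lacI are also annotated in the backbone; these are fragments and are not expected to be functional.

The functional payload lies between two inverted 19 bp hyperactive Tn5 mosaic ends, which define the segment that Tn5 transposase recognises and mobilises. Inside these ends, reading in one direction, are the mNeptune2 coding sequence, recorded as having no promoter of its own, followed closely by a streptothricin acetyltransferase gene (sta/nat), which confers nourseothricin resistance. A partially annotated R6K γ origin follows, which replicates only where the pi initiator protein is supplied. No promoter is annotated for the resistance gene either, so the record does not show how it is expressed.

Because mNeptune2 sits just inside one mosaic end without upstream transcriptional signals, fluorescence should appear only when the transposon inserts downstream of an active host promoter in the correct orientation, allowing active promoters to be found by screening nourseothricin-resistant insertion mutants. In pMOD3-type systems the R6K γ origin typically allows the insertion site to be recovered by rescue cloning in a pir-expressing host. The associated publication concerns intracellular replication of Brucella neotomae during coinfection with Legionella pneumophila, which suggests use in fluorescently labelling such bacteria, although the record does not name the target species.
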