Addgene plasmid #120335: pMOD3-mNeptune2-nat
Purpose: Bacterial mNeptune2 promoter trap
Depositing lab: James Kirby. Depositing organization: Beth Israel Deaconess Medical Center. Publication: Promotion and Rescue of Intracellular Brucella neotomae Replication during Coinfection with Legionella pneumophila. Kang YS, Kirby JE. Infect Immun. 2017 Apr 21;85(5). pii: e00991-16. doi: 10.1128/IAI.00991-16. Print 2017 May. PubMed 28264909.
Backbone
  Vector backbone: pMOD3
  Backbone manufacturer: Epicentre
  Vector type: Bacterial Expression
  Selectable markers: Nourseothricin
Growth in bacteria
  Bacterial resistance: Ampicillin, 100 μg/mL
  Growth temperature: 37°C
  Growth strain: NEB 5-alpha
  Copy number: High Copy
Gene/Insert
  Gene/Insert name: mNeptune2
  Promoter: (None)
  Cloning method: Restriction Enzyme; 5′ cloning site EcoRI (unknown if destroyed); 3′ cloning site HindIII (unknown if destroyed)
Terms and licenses: Academic/Nonprofit Terms; Industry Terms: Not Available to Industry
How to cite: pMOD3-mNeptune2-nat was a gift from James Kirby (Addgene plasmid # 120335 ; http://n2t.net/addgene:120335 ; RRID:Addgene_120335)
